Addgene plasmid #188817: Portal_SP6
Purpose: Portal protein from phage SP6
Depositing lab: Feng Zhang. Publication: Prokaryotic innate immunity through pattern recognition of conserved viral proteins. Gao LA, Wilkinson ME, Strecker J, Makarova KS, Macrae RK, Koonin EV, Zhang F. Science. 2022 Aug 12;377(6607):eabm4096. doi: 10.1126/science.abm4096. Epub 2022 Aug 12. PubMed 35951700.
Backbone
  Vector backbone: pBAD
  Backbone size w/o insert (bp): 3590
  Total vector size (bp): 5138
  Vector type: Bacterial Expression
Growth in bacteria
  Bacterial resistance: Ampicillin, 100 μg/mL
  Growth temperature: 37°C
  Growth strain: DH5alpha
  Copy number: High Copy
Gene/Insert
  Gene/Insert name: Portal
  Insert size (bp): 1548
  GenBank ID: NP_853590.1
  Cloning method: Gibson Cloning
  Sequencing primers: 5′ N/A
Terms and licenses: Academic/Nonprofit Terms; Industry Terms: Not Available to Industry
How to cite: Portal_SP6 was a gift from Feng Zhang (Addgene plasmid # 188817 ; http://n2t.net/addgene:188817 ; RRID:Addgene_188817)
