[The description below was written by a language model from this plasmid's Addgene catalogue record and pLannotate feature annotations shown in this document.]
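Description:
Portal_SP6 is a 5,138 bp bacterial expression plasmid built on a pBAD backbone for arabinose-inducible production of the portal protein of bacteriophage SP6 in E. coli. It replicates from a high-copy ColE1/pMB1-type origin and is selected with ampicillin through a β-lactamase (AmpR) gene driven by its own bla promoter. The annotation also picks up backbone remnants typical of pBR322-derived vectors: the bom basis-of-mobility region, a short fragment of rop, and a small fragment matching the RSF origin. The last of these is probably just a sequence-similarity hit next to the main ori rather than a second functional replicon.

The payload is a roughly 1.5 kb open reading frame, inserted by Gibson assembly, encoding the SP6 portal protein (gene 30). In the phage, this protein assembles into a ring-shaped dodecamer that forms the portal vertex of the capsid and takes part in head assembly, genome packaging, tail attachment and genome ejection. The coding sequence lies downstream of the araBAD promoter, and the araC regulator gene is transcribed divergently from the same region. Expression is therefore kept low without L-arabinose and switched on when it is added, which suits a phage protein that may be harmful to the host in some genetic backgrounds. An rrnB T2 terminator follows the insert. No epitope or purification tag is annotated or mentioned in the record.

The plasmid was deposited with a study of prokaryotic innate immunity based on pattern recognition of conserved viral proteins. This suggests it is used to express a single phage component in bacteria, for example to test whether the portal alone can trigger a defense system, although the record states its purpose only as supplying the SP6 portal protein.
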