Features (pLannotate 1.2.2; 10 found; start..end, strand, type, name):
      1..85      +  rep_origin     RSF ori (fragment): Plasmids containing the RSF 1030 origin of replication can be propagated in E. coli cells that contain additional plasmids with compatible origins.
     90..230     -  misc_feature   bom: basis of mobility region from pBR322
    332..372     -  CDS            rop (fragment): Rop protein, which maintains plasmids at low copy number; rop
    494..1372    -  CDS            araC: L-arabinose regulatory protein; araC
   1399..1683    +  promoter       araBAD promoter: araBAD; promoter of the L-arabinose operon of E. coli; the araC regulatory gene is transcribed in the opposite direction (Guzman et al., 1995)
   1717..3261    +  CDS            30: PORTL_BPSP6 - Protein inferred from homology: Swiss-Prot protein existence level 3. Forms the portal vertex of the capsid. This portal plays critical roles in head assembly, genome packaging, neck/tail attachment, and genome ejection. The portal protein multimerizes as a single ring-shaped homododecamer arranged around a central channel. From Enterobacteria phage SP6 (Bacteriophage SP6).
   3285..3312    +  terminator     rrnB T2 terminator: transcription terminator T2 from the E. coli rrnB gene
   3331..3422    +  promoter       AmpR promoter: bla
   3423..4283    +  CDS            AmpR: β-lactamase; bla; confers resistance to ampicillin, carbenicillin, and related antibiotics
   4454..5042    +  rep_origin     ori: high-copy-number ColE1/pMB1/pBR322/pUC origin of replication
>Addgene plasmid #188817 | Portal_SP6 | addgene full sequence | sequence record 369852 | Addgene NGS Result
CGTATTACCGCCTTTGAGTGAGCTGATACCGCTCGCCGCAGCCGAACGACCGAGCGCAGCGAGTCAGTGA
GCGAGGAAGCGGAAGAGCGCCTGATGCGGTATTTTCTCCTTACGCATCTGTGCGGTATTTCACACCGCAT
ATGGTGCACTCTCAGTACAATCTGCTCTGATGCCGCATAGTTAAGCCAGTATACACTCCGCTATCGCTAC
GTGACTGGGTCATGGCTGCGCCCCGACACCCGCCAACACCCGCTGACGCGCCCTGACGGGCTTGTCTGCT
CCCGGCATCCGCTTACAGACAAGCTGTGACCGTCTCCGGGAGCTGCATGTGTCAGAGGTTTTCACCGTCA
TCACCGAAACGCGCGAGGCAGCAGATCAATTCGCGCGCGAAGGCGAAGCGGCATGCATAATGTGCCTGTC
AAATGGACGAAGCAGGGATTCTGCAAACCCTATGCTACTCCGTCAAGCCGTCAATTGTCTGATTCGTTAC
CAATTATGACAACTTGACGGCTACATCATTCACTTTTTCTTCACAACCGGCACGGAACTCGCTCGGGCTG
GCCCCGGTGCATTTTTTAAATACCCGCGAGAAATAGAGTTGATCGTCAAAACCAACATTGCGACCGACGG
TGGCGATAGGCATCCGGGTGGTGCTCAAAAGCAGCTTCGCCTGGCTGATACGTTGGTCCTCGCGCCAGCT
TAAGACGCTAATCCCTAACTGCTGGCGGAAAAGATGTGACAGACGCGACGGCGACAAGCAAACATGCTGT
GCGACGCTGGCGATATCAAAATTGCTGTCTGCCAGGTGATCGCTGATGTACTGACAAGCCTCGCGTACCC
GATTATCCATCGGTGGATGGAGCGACTCGTTAATCGCTTCCATGCGCCGCAGTAACAATTGCTCAAGCAG
ATTTATCGCCAGCAGCTCCGAATAGCGCCCTTCCCCTTGCCCGGCGTTAATGATTTGCCCAAACAGGTCG
CTGAAATGCGGCTGGTGCGCTTCATCCGGGCGAAAGAACCCCGTATTGGCAAATATTGACGGCCAGTTAA
GCCATTCATGCCAGTAGGCGCGCGGACGAAAGTAAACCCACTGGTGATACCATTCGCGAGCCTCCGGATG
ACGACCGTAGTGATGAATCTCTCCTGGCGGGAACAGCAAAATATCACCCGGTCGGCAAACAAATTCTCGT
CCCTGATTTTTCACCACCCCCTGACCGCGAATGGTGAGATTGAGAATATAACCTTTCATTCCCAGCGGTC
GGTCGATAAAAAAATCGAGATAACCGTTGGCCTCAATCGGCGTTAAACCCGCCACCAGATGGGCATTAAA
CGAGTATCCCGGCAGCAGGGGATCATTTTGCGCTTCAGCCATACTTTTCATACTCCCGCCATTCAGAGAA
GAAACCAATTGTCCATATTGCATCAGACATTGCCGTCACTGCGTCTTTTACTGGCTCTTCTCGCTAACCA
AACCGGTAACCCCGCTTATTAAAAGCATTCTGTAACAAAGCGGGACCAAAGCCATGACAAAAACGCGTAA
CAAAAGTGTCTATAATCACGGCAGAAAAGTCCACATTGATTATTTGCACGGCGTCACACTTTGCTATGCC
ATAGCATTTTTATCCATAAGATTAGCGGATCCTACCTGACGCTTTTTATCGCAACTCTCTACTGTTTCTC
CATACCCGTTTTTTGGGCTAACAGGAGGAATTAACCATGCAGGACACCATCCTGGAATACGGTGGCCAAC
GTAGCAAGATTCCGAAACTGTGGGAGAAGTTCAGCAAGAAACGTAGCCCGTACCTGGACCGTGCGAAGCA
CTTTGCGAAACTGACCCTGCCGTATCTGATGAACAACAAGGGTGATAACGAAACCAGCCAAAACGGTTGG
CAAGGTGTGGGTGCGCAGGCGACCAACCACCTGGCGAACAAACTGGCGCAGGTTCTGTTCCCGGCGCAAC
GTAGCTTCTTTCGTGTGGATCTGACCGCGAAGGGTGAAAAAGTTCTGGACGATCGTGGCCTGAAGAAAAC
CCAACTGGCGACCATCTTTGCGCGTGTGGAAACCACCGCGATGAAGGCGCTGGAGCAGCGTCAATTCCGT
CCGGCGATCGTTGAGGTGTTTAAACACCTGATTGTGGCGGGTAACTGCCTGCTGTACAAGCCGAGCAAAG
GCGCGATGAGCGCGGTTCCGATGCACCACTATGTGGTTAACCGTGACACCAACGGTGACCTGATGGATGT
TATCCTGCTGCAGGAAAAAGCGCTGCGTACCTTTGATCCGGCGACCCGTATGGCGATTGAAGTGGGTATG
AAGGGCAAGAAATGCAAAGAGGACGATAACGTTAAACTGTACACCCACGCGCAGTATGCGGGCGAGGGCT
TCTGGAAGATCAACCAAAGCGCGGACGATATTCCGGTGGGTAAAGAAAGCCGTATCAAGAGCGAGAAACT
GCCGTTTATTCCGCTGACCTGGAAACGTAGCTATGGCGAGGACTGGGGTCGTCCGCTGGCGGAGGACTAT
AGCGGCGACCTGTTCGTTATCCAGTTTCTGAGCGAAGCGATGGCGCGTGGTGCGGCGCTGATGGCGGATA
TCAAGTACCTGATTCGTCCGGGCAGCCAAACCGACGTGGATCACTTCGTTAACAGCGGTACCGGCGAAGT
GATCACCGGTGTTGCGGAGGACATCCACATTGTGCAGCTGGGCAAATACGCGGATCTGACCCCGATTAGC
GCGGTGCTGGAAGTTTATACCCGTCGTATCGGTGTTATTTTTATGATGGAGACCATGACCCGTCGTGATG
CGGAACGTGTGACCGCGGTTGAGATCCAGCGTGATGCGCTGGAAATTGAGCAAAACATGGGTGGCGTGTA
TAGCCTGTTCGCGATGACCATGCAGACCCCGATCGCGATGTGGGGTCTGCAAGAAGCGGGCGACAGCTTT
ACCAGCGAGCTGGTTGATCCGGTGATCGTTACCGGTATTGAAGCGCTGGGCCGTATGGCGGAGCTGGACA
AGCTGGCGAACTTCGCGCAGTACATGAGCCTGCCGCAAACCTGGCCGGAGCCGGCGCAGCGTGCGATCCG
TTGGGGTGACTATATGGATTGGGTGCGTGGCCAAATTAGCGCGGAACTGCCGTTTCTGAAAAGCGAGGAA
GAGATGCAGCAAGAGATGGCGCAGCAAGCGCAGGCGCAGCAAGAAGCGATGCTGAACGAGGGTGTTGCGA
AGGCGGTGCCGGGCGTTATTCAGCAAGAAATGAAAGAGGGTTAATGCCAGGCATCAAATTAAGCAGAAGG
CCATCCTGACGGATGGCCTTTTTGCGTTTCTACAAACTCTTTTGTTTATTTTTCTAAATACATTCAAATA
TGTATCCGCTCATGAGACAATAACCCTGATAAATGCTTCAATAATATTGAAAAAGGAAGAGTATGAGTAT
TCAACATTTCCGTGTCGCCCTTATTCCCTTTTTTGCGGCATTTTGCCTTCCTGTTTTTGCTCACCCAGAA
ACGCTGGTGAAAGTAAAAGATGCTGAAGATCAGTTGGGTGCACGAGTGGGTTACATCGAACTGGATCTCA
ACAGCGGTAAGATCCTTGAGAGTTTTCGCCCCGAAGAACGTTTTCCAATGATGAGCACTTTTAAAGTTCT
GCTATGTGGCGCGGTATTATCCCGTGTTGACGCCGGGCAAGAGCAACTCGGTCGCCGCATACACTATTCT
CAGAATGACTTGGTTGAGTACTCACCAGTCACAGAAAAGCATCTTACGGATGGCATGACAGTAAGAGAAT
TATGCAGTGCTGCCATAACCATGAGTGATAACACTGCGGCCAACTTACTTCTGACAACGATCGGAGGACC
GAAGGAGCTAACCGCTTTTTTGCACAACATGGGGGATCATGTAACTCGCCTTGATCGTTGGGAACCGGAG
CTGAATGAAGCCATACCAAACGACGAGCGTGACACCACGATGCCTGTAGCAATGGCAACAACGTTGCGCA
AACTATTAACTGGCGAACTACTTACTCTAGCTTCCCGGCAACAATTAATAGACTGGATGGAGGCGGATAA
AGTTGCAGGACCACTTCTGCGCTCGGCCCTTCCGGCTGGCTGGTTTATTGCTGATAAATCTGGAGCCGGT
GAGCGTGGGTCTCGCGGTATCATTGCAGCACTGGGGCCAGATGGTAAGCCCTCCCGTATCGTAGTTATCT
ACACGACGGGGAGTCAGGCAACTATGGATGAACGAAATAGACAGATCGCTGAGATAGGTGCCTCACTGAT
TAAGCATTGGTAACTGTCAGACCAAGTTTACTCATATATACTTTAGATTGATTTAAAACTTCATTTTTAA
TTTAAAAGGATCTAGGTGAAGATCCTTTTTGATAATCTCATGACCAAAATCCCTTAACGTGAGTTTTCGT
TCCACTGAGCGTCAGACCCCGTAGAAAAGATCAAAGGATCTTCTTGAGATCCTTTTTTTCTGCGCGTAAT
CTGCTGCTTGCAAACAAAAAAACCACCGCTACCAGCGGTGGTTTGTTTGCCGGATCAAGAGCTACCAACT
CTTTTTCCGAAGGTAACTGGCTTCAGCAGAGCGCAGATACCAAATACTGTCCTTCTAGTGTAGCCGTAGT
TAGGCCACCACTTCAAGAACTCTGTAGCACCGCCTACATACCTCGCTCTGCTAATCCTGTTACCAGTGGC
TGCTGCCAGTGGCGATAAGTCGTGTCTTACCGGGTTGGACTCAAGACGATAGTTACCGGATAAGGCGCAG
CGGTCGGGCTGAACGGGGGGTTCGTGCACACAGCCCAGCTTGGAGCGAACGACCTACACCGAACTGAGAT
ACCTACAGCGTGAGCTATGAGAAAGCGCCACGCTTCCCGAAGGGAGAAAGGCGGACAGGTATCCGGTAAG
CGGCAGGGTCGGAACAGGAGAGCGCACGAGGGAGCTTCCAGGGGGAAACGCCTGGTATCTTTATAGTCCT
GTCGGGTTTCGCCACCTCTGACTTGAGCGTCGATTTTTGTGATGCTCGTCAGGGGGGCGGAGCCTATGGA
AAAACGCCAGCAACGCGGCCTTTTTACGGTTCCTGGCCTTTTGCTGGCCTTTTGCTCACATGTTCTTTCC
TGCGTTATCCCCTGATTCTGTGGATAAC
